>Addgene plasmid #231905 | LVDP 2P.2.EGFP | addgene full sequence | sequence record 459042 | Addgene NGS Result
GACGGATCGGGAGATCTCCCGATCCCCTATGGTGCACTCTCAGTACAATCTGCTCTGATGCCGCATAGTT
AAGCCAGTATCTGCTCCCTGCTTGTGTGTTGGAGGTCGCTGAGTAGTGCGCGAGCAAAATTTAAGCTACA
ACAAGGCAAGGCTTGACCGACAATTGCATGAAGAATCTGCTTAGGGTTAGGCGTTTTGCGCTGCTTCGCG
ATGTACGGGCCAGATATACGCGTTGACATTGATTATTGACTAGTTATTAATAGTAATCAATTACGGGGTC
ATTAGTTCATAGCCCATATATGGAGTTCCGCGTTACATAACTTACGGTAAATGGCCCGCCTGGCTGACCG
CCCAACGACCCCCGCCCATTGACGTCAATAATGACGTATGTTCCCATAGTAACGCCAATAGGGACTTTCC
ATTGACGTCAATGGGTGGAGTATTTACGGTAAACTGCCCACTTGGCAGTACATCAAGTGTATCATATGCC
AAGTACGCCCCCTATTGACGTCAATGACGGTAAATGGCCCGCCTGGCATTATGCCCAGTACATGACCTTA
TGGGACTTTCCTACTTGGCAGTACATCTACGTATTAGTCATCGCTATTACCATGGTGATGCGGTTTTGGC
AGTACATCAATGGGCGTGGATAGCGGTTTGACTCACGGGGATTTCCAAGTCTCCACCCCATTGACGTCAA
TGGGAGTTTGTTTTGGCACCAAAATCAACGGGACTTTCCAAAATGTCGTAACAACTCCGCCCCATTGACG
CAAATGGGCGGTAGGCGTGTACGGTGGGAGGTCTATATAAGCAGCGCGTTTTGCCTGTACTGGGTCTCTC
TGGTTAGACCAGATCTGAGCCTGGGAGCTCTCTGGCTAACTAGGGAACCCACTGCTTAAGCCTCAATAAA
GCTTGCCTTGAGTGCTTCAAGTAGTGTGTGCCCGTCTGTTGTGTGACTCTGGTAACTAGAGATCCCTCAG
ACCCTTTTAGTCAGTGTGGAAAATCTCTAGCAGTGGCGCCCGAACAGGGACTTGAAAGCGAAAGGGAAAC
CAGAGGAGCTCTCTCGACGCAGGACTCGGCTTGCTGAAGCGCGCACGGCAAGAGGCGAGGGGCGGCGACT
GGTGAGTACGCCAAAAATTTTGACTAGCGGAGGCTAGAAGGAGAGAGATGGGTGCGAGAGCGTCAGTATT
AAGCGGGGGAGAATTAGATCGCGATGGGAAAAAATTCGGTTAAGGCCAGGGGGAAAGAAAAAATATAAAT
TAAAACATATAGTATGGGCAAGCAGGGAGCTAGAACGATTCGCAGTTAATCCTGGCCTGTTAGAAACATC
AGAAGGCTGTAGACAAATACTGGGACAGCTACAACCATCCCTTCAGACAGGATCAGAAGAACTTAGATCA
TTATATAATACAGTAGCAACCCTCTATTGTGTGCATCAAAGGATAGAGATAAAAGACACCAAGGAAGCTT
TAGACAAGATAGAGGAAGAGCAAAACAAAAGTAAGACCACCGCACAGCAAGCGGCCGCTGATCTTCAGAC
CTGGAGGAGGAGATATGAGGGACAATTGGAGAAGTGAATTATATAAATATAAAGTAGTAAAAATTGAACC
ATTAGGAGTAGCACCCACCAAGGCAAAGAGAAGAGTGGTGCAGAGAGAAAAAAGAGCAGTGGGAATAGGA
GCTTTGTTCCTTGGGTTCTTGGGAGCAGCAGGAAGCACTATGGGCGCAGCGTCAATGACGCTGACGGTAC
AGGCCAGACAATTATTGTCTGGTATAGTGCAGCAGCAGAACAATTTGCTGAGGGCTATTGAGGCGCAACA
GCATCTGTTGCAACTCACAGTCTGGGGCATCAAGCAGCTCCAGGCAAGAATCCTGGCTGTGGAAAGATAC
CTAAAGGATCAACAGCTCCTGGGGATTTGGGGTTGCTCTGGAAAACTCATTTGCACCACTGCTGTGCCTT
GGAATGCTAGTTGGAGTAATAAATCTCTGGAACAGATTTGGAATCACACGACCTGGATGGAGTGGGACAG
AGAAATTAACAATTACACAAGCTTAATACACTCCTTAATTGAAGAATCGCAAAACCAGCAAGAAAAGAAT
GAACAAGAATTATTGGAATTAGATAAATGGGCAAGTTTGTGGAATTGGTTTAACATAACAAATTGGCTGT
GGTATATAAAATTATTCATAATGATAGTAGGAGGCTTGGTAGGTTTAAGAATAGTTTTTGCTGTACTTTC
TATAGTGAATAGAGTTAGGCAGGGATATTCACCATTATCGTTTCAGACCCACCTCCCAACCCCGAGGGGA
CCCGACAGGCCCGAAGGAATAGAAGAAGAAGGTGGAGAGAGAGACAGAGACAGATCCATTCGATTAGTGA
ACGGATCATCTTTAATTTCTAATATATTTAGAATCTTTAATTTCTAATATATTTAGAATCTTTAATTTCT
AATATATTTAGAATCTTTAATTTCTAATATATTTAGAATCTTTAATTTCTAATATATTTAGAATCTTTAA
TTTCTAATATATTTAGAATCTTTAATTTCTAATATATTTAGAATCTTTAATTTCTAATATATTTAGAAGG
ATCTCCGCGTTTATGAACAAACGACCCAACACCCGTGGGTTTTTTCTGTCTTTTTATTGCCGTCATTCTC
GAGGGGCGGGGAGGCGGCCCAAAGGGAGATCCGACTCGTCTGAGGGCGAAGGCGAAGATGCGGAAGAGGC
CGCAGAGCCGGCAGCAGGCCGCGGGAAGGAAGGTCCGCTGGATTGAGGGCCGAAGGGACGTAGCAGAAGG
ACGTCCCGCGCAGAATCCAGGTGGCAACACAGGCGAGCAGCCATGGAAAGGACGTCAGCTTCCCCGACAA
CACCACGGAATTGTCAGTGCCCAACAGCCGAGCCCCTGTCCAGCAGCGGGCAAGGCAGGCGGCGATGAGT
TCCGCCGTGGCAATAGGGAGGGGGAAAGCGAAAGTCCCGGAAAGGAGCTGACAGGTGGTGGCAATGCCCC
AACCAGTGGGGGTTGCGTCAGCAAACACAGTGCACACCACGCCACGTTGCCTGACAACGGGCCACAACTC
CTCATAAAGAGACAGCAACCAGGATTTATACAAGGAGGAGAAAATGAAAGCCATACGGGAAGCAATAGCA
TGATACAAAGGCATTAAAGCAGCGTATCCACATAGCGTAAAAGGAGCAACATAGTTAAGAATACCAGTCA
ATCTTTCACAAATTTTGTAATCCAGAGGTTGATTGTCGAGTCGGTCGAGTTAAAGAACGAGGAGATCCGG
CACCCTGCTAGAATTGAGATTCTTCACCCTGCTGTAAACGTAGAATGAGGGTTTCACGAGAGATACATTG
ACAATGTTACAACAGTAGGCGCAAAGCCTCAATGCAGTCAGAATTGCCAGTGTGACGAGGAGAAATACGA
CGAATGCCAGAAACAAGAGCACAGAATTTACGATCAGTGTCCCGGTTTCTTCTGATACGAAGCTGTACAT
GGTGGCGGCGAATTTCTCCTTGTGGGTTGTGGCAAGCTTATCATCGTGTTTTTCAAAGGAAAACCACGTC
CCCGTGGTTCGGGGGGCCTAGACGTTTTTTTAACCTCGACTAAACACATGTAAAGCATGTGCACCGAGGC
CCCAGATCAGATCCCATACAATGGGGTACCTTCTGGGCATCCTTCAGCCCCTTGTTGAATACGCTTGAGG
AGAGCCATTTGACTCTTTCCACAACTATCCAACTCACAACGTGGCACTGGGGTTGTGCCGCCTTTGCAGG
TGTATCTTATACACGTGGCTTTTGGCCGCAGAGGCACCTGTCGCCAGGTGGGGGGTTCCGCTGCCTGCAA
AGGGTCGCTACAGACGTTGTTTGTCTTCAAGAAGCTTCCAGAGGAACTGCTTCCTTCACGACATTCAACA
GACCTTGCATTCCTTTGGCGAGAGGGGAAAGACCCCTAGGAATGCTCGTCAAGAAGACAGGGCCAGGTTT
CCGGGCCCTCACATTGCCAAAAGACGGCAATATGGTGGAAAATAACATATAGACAAACGCACACCGGCCT
TATTCCAAGCGGCTTCGGCCAGTAACGTTAGGGGGGGGGGAGGGAGAGGGGCGGGATCCTTACTGGACGA
GCAAAGCAATGTTATCAGAAGATGATGAGTGGTCTGTATTCAGTTTATAGTTCCCTATCCTGTAGCGTGA
ATAGGCTGCAAATCCACTATCGCCAGCGACCCTTTGGGACGCTCCAAGCTTGTAATAGCTCAAAGTTCGA
CTGGTAGCTACAGTTATTTCTTTTGGCAAATCCTTAATATCACAGCGACCAAGATGATGTCCTGCGATCC
TCAAGTGGCCCCTCAGGATCACGGCTCCAATCACCAATTCTGATTCAAGGAGCGGTCGGGTCAAAATTGT
GCCATGCAGGGGGACATTAAGCAAGATATTTGTTTCAGGGTTAAATGACCACATGCTTCGCGTGCGTGCA
AAAAGTCTGAATGACGCTATAAAATAGGAGAGCCACATCAAACCTACCAGGCATGCCATAGCTATTGCTA
TGCCGCCAGTTATCCAGTTTATTCGATACACCGCCGCGAGTACGAAGCAGGCAAGGGTCACAGGCCACAG
GAGCCAAAGGAATATAAGTTTTATAATATAGAGGAATCGGTTGCGATTCGCGTATGCGAATTGCAGGAGA
CAAATCCATGTCAAGAAGAGAAATCCAATCACAAGGTTCCATTGCTCCAACAGTTTTTTCAGCTCCTCTA
CAGTAATGGTCCCATTTGAGTCGGCCATTGGGCCAGGATTCTCCTCCACGTCACCGCATGTTAGGAGACT
TCCTCTGCCCTCTCCTCCGGACCCCTGGGTGCTATCGGCGCTAGACATAGACTGCTGGAGCTGCTTGGAA
AAATCGTCCAGGTCGGCGGCTGGCAGCAGTGTCACGGTCTGCTGCTTCTTCTGTCTCTGAGGCAGGGCCT
GGGTCTCATCGGCCTTCTTCTTCTTGTCCTTCTTGGGCTCTGTAGGGGGAAAGGTCTTATAGGCATCGAT
GTGCTTGTTCAGCAGGATGACCTGATCCTTGAAGTTAGGGTCCTTATCGTCCAGCTTGATGGCGCCTGTG
TAGGTCAGCCATGTGCCGGATGGGGTCACCTCCATTCCGATCCTGCTCATGCCAAAGAAGGCGGAGGCGC
TTGGTGCGAACTGTGCGATCTGAGGCCAGTGCTTATAATCGGTGCCCTGCCTGATCAGCTCCTGGTCGCC
AAAATTGCCCTGTGTCTGCTCTGGTCCGCGCCTGCCGAAGGCCTGGGTCACGTTGTAGGCCTTTGTGGCG
GTGCGCTTCTGCCTTGGCTTCTTGCTGGCCTCGGCGGCAGACTTCTTTGTCACGGTCTGTCCCTGCTGCT
GCTGTCCCTTGCCGCTCATCTTAGACTCCAGCTGATTCAGTCTATCCAGCAGCAGCAGGGCCAGGGCGGC
GTCGCCTCCGTTTCCTGCCATTCTTGCAGGGCTTGTGCCCATGGAGCTGCCTGGGGTAGAATTCCGAGAG
GAGTTTCTGGACCGGCTAGAGGAGCGGCTAGAGGCCTGGGAGCCGCCCCTGCTGCCCTCTGCGTAAAAGC
CCTTGGGCAGTGTGGTGCCCTGTGGCAGCTGGAGCACGATTGCTGCATTGTTGGCGGGATTGCGTGTGCC
GATGTGATCCTTTGGTGTGTTCAGGGCGCCCTCGGTTGCCACCCAGATGATTCCGTCCTTATTGGCGCCA
TATGGCAGTCCTGCCTCAGGTCCGGTGCCCAGATAGTAGAAGTACCATCTGGGGGACAGATCCTTCATCT
TGCCGTCGCCTCCCCGGATTCTCCTTGTTGCCCTCCTATAGTAGCCGATCTGATCGTCAGGGGAGCTATT
GGTGTTGATAGGCACGCCCTGGCCCCTGGGAAACTTCAGGTCCTCCTTGCCGTGCTGTGTCAGGGCGGTG
AACCAGCTGGCGGTATTGTTGGGCAGGCCCTGTGGTCTCCGCTGCTTAGAGCGTGCTCCGGACCTCTCTC
CATTCTGGTTGGAGCCTGTAGAATCGGAGGGGCCGCCGAAGGTGATTCTTGGGGCATTCCGCTGGTTCTG
AGGGCCGTTGTCAGACATGGTGGCGAGCTAGCGGATCTGACGGTTCACTAAACCAGCTCTGCTTATATAG
ACCTCCCACCGTACACGCCTACCGCCCATTTGCGTCAATGGGGCGGAGTTGTTACGACATTTTGGAAAGT
CCCGTTGATTTTGGTGCCAAAACAAACTCCCATTGACGTCAATGGGGTGGAGACTTGGAAATCCCCGTGA
GTCAAACCGCTATCCACGCCCATTGATGTACTGCCAAAACCGCATCACCATGGTAATAGCGATGACTAAT
ACGTAGATGTACTGCCAAGTAGGAAAGTCCCATAAGGTCATGTACTGGGCATAATGCCAGGCGGGCCATT
TACCGTCATTGACGTCAATAGGGGGCGTACTTGGCATATGATACACTTGATGTACTGCCAAGTGGGCAGT
TTACCGTAAATACTCCACCCATTGACGTCAATGGAAAGTCCCTATTGGCGTTACTATGGGAACATACGTC
ATTATTGACGTCAATGGGCGGGGGTCGTTGGGCGGTCAGCCAGGCGGGCCATTTACCGTAAGTTATGTAA
CGCGGAACTCCATATATGGGCTATGAACTAATGACCCCGTAATTGATTACTATTAATCGAATTTGTGGAT
CCGTGACGCACTGAACAGGTTGCCCAAGGAGGCTGTGGATGCCCCATCCCTGCAGGCATTCAAGGCCAGG
CTGGATGTGGCTCTGGGCAGCCTGGGCTGCTGGTTGGCGACCCTGCACATAGCAGGGGGTTGGAGCTGGG
TGAGCACTGTGCTCCTTTGCAACCCAGGCCATTCTATGATTCTGTCATTCTAAATCTCTCTTTCAGCCTA
AAGCTTTTTCCCCGTATCCCCCCAGGTGTCTGCAGGCTCAAAGAGCAGCGAGAAGCGTTCAGAGGAAAGC
GATCGCGTGCCACCTTCCCCGTGCCGGGCTGTCCCCGCACGCTGCCGGCTCCGGCTCGGGGATGCGGGGG
GAGCGCCGGACCGGAGCGGAGCCCCGGGCGGCTCGCTGCTGCCCCCTAGCGGAAGAGGGATGCAATTACA
TCCCTGGGGGCTTTGGCGGGGGGCTCTCCCTTAATTAACTGACAGCCACGATCCCATAGGTGAAGGCAAA
GGCGTGGCAGCTAGGAACACTCACTACACCCCCACTCAAGGGAACACCGTGCCCAGCTACCCTGAGACAG
CCCCACTCCCAGGAAATGCAGGTGCCATGCCTCACTGGGGCTGGTTGGCACCTGAGCCAGACACCCCCAA
ATAGTCCCTTCCCACCTCCTCAAGCATCTGCACTCTGGGTGAACCCAGAAAAACTGGGGTACCTGGGGAG
ACATAGAAGGGCCAGGCCAGGAACTCCCCAATAAGCAGGAACAGAGACCTGACCCCTGAGCCTCCCCCAC
CCTCTAAGGCTGCTCAATGTCAAGGCAGGAGGGATCTCCACACACCTGCACTCTGGGTAAGGACAAGTTG
GCCCCCACTGCCCCACCTCTAGACACACAAAAAACCAACACACAGATCTAATGAAAATAAAGATCTTTTA
TTTCTAGCAGGCGATCGCCTTATGGAGTTGGGATCTATCTTTATAGCCACGGAACCTCCAAGAGCTAGCT
TTTGTTGTATAAACCCACAAATGTAAGTGAAAAAACCCTCTTTAGAGTCATTTTCTTTTGTAACATTTTT
AGTCTTAGGGTCGTACATATCACTAATAATGAGATCCCATTTATTAGCTGTATGTACAGTTGCACAATCA
CCAATCAAAGTTGAATCTGCATCAGAGACAAAGTCATTAAGATCTGAATCGACAAGCAGCGTACCCGTAG
GCAACCACTGTCTTAAAACAGCTGTACCTGGTGCAACTCCTTTATCAGAACCAGCACCAAAATGTATAAC
TCTCATATTATAGGGTACAGCTAATGTTAATGTGTTTAAATATTGACACAGTTGAGTATATTTTGCGACA
TTCATCATTATGCCTTTAGGTAATGTTGCACTATCACCATAATTTTGAAGGTCACACTTTTCTAATAGCA
TTCTTTGCATTTTGTAAAGATTAGGCATAGCAACACCCGGTTGCCACGCTTGACTAGATTGTAATTTTGG
GTAAAATGTTTCTACATGGCCATCTTTACACCAAAGCATAAATGAAATTTCTGTATAGTCAATAGTCACT
TTGACAACCTTAGAAACTACAGATAAATCTTGGGATTTTATTATTTCAACAAAATCATCAAGTAATAAAT
CAATAACAGAACACACACACTTAGATGAACCTGTTTGCGCATCTGTTATGAAATAGTTTTTAACTGTACT
GTCCATAGGAATAAAATCTTCTAATTCAAAAGGTGATTCCTTAAAACGTTTAGCTAGTCCAATCAGTAGA
TGTAAACCACCTAACTGACTATGACTAAAATCTCCATAAACGATATGTTCGAAGGCATAGCCTTCTAATT
TATACCGTTCAATGAATTCATCCATAGCTAATTCTAAGAAATCAATTTCCATTTGACTCCTGGGTTTAAA
TTCTTGTAAATTTCTACTCTGAGTAAAGTAAGTTTCAGGTAATTGTTGGACAACACCATCAACTTTCTTA
TAATAATTGAACTGTGTTTTTACGGCTTCTCCAATTAATGTGACTCCATTAAGACTAGCTTGTTTGGGAC
CTACAGAGATCTATATCTCCTTCTTAAAGGAGGCGGCCGCATAAGCGAATTCTTGATTTTATCCCTTGTA
CAGCTCGTCCATGCCGAGAGTGATCCCGGCGGCGGTCACGAACTCCAGCAGGACCATGTGATCGCGCTTC
TCGTTGGGGTCTTTGCTCAGGGCGGACTGGGTGCTCAGGTAGTGGTTGTCGGGCAGCAGCACGGGGCCGT
CGCCGATGGGGGTGTTCTGCTGGTAGTGGTCGGCGAGCTGCACGCTGCCGTCCTCGATGTTGTGGCGGAT
CTTGAAGTTCACCTTGATGCCGTTCTTCTGCTTGTCGGCCATGATATAGACGTTGTGGCTGTTGTAGTTG
TACTCCAGCTTGTGCCCCAGGATGTTGCCGTCCTCCTTGAAGTCGATGCCCTTCAGCTCGATGCGGTTCA
CCAGGGTGTCGCCCTCGAACTTCACCTCGGCGCGGGTCTTGTAGTTGCCGTCGTCCTTGAAGAAGATGGT
GCGCTCCTGGACGTAGCCTTCGGGCATGGCGGACTTGAAGAAGTCGTGCTGCTTCATGTGGTCGGGGTAG
CGGCTGAAGCACTGCACGCCGTAGGTCAGGGTGGTCACGAGGGTGGGCCAGGGCACGGGCAGCTTGCCGG
TGGTGCAGATGAACTTCAGGGTCAGCTTGCCGTAGGTGGCATCGCCCTCGCCCTCGCCGGACACGCTGAA
CTTGTGGCCGTTTACGTCGCCGTCCAGCTCGACCAGGATGGGCACCACCCCGGTGAACAGCTCCTCGCCC
TTGCTCACCATGGTGGCGACCGGCTGTGTTCTGGCGGCAAACCCGTTGCGAAAAAGAACGTTCACGGCGA
CTACTGCACTTATATACGGTTCTCCCCCACCCTCGGGAAAAAGGCGGAGCCAGTACACGACATCACTTTC
CCAGTTTACCCCGCGCCACCTTCTCTAGGCACCGGATCAATTGCCGACCCCTCCCCCCAACTTCTCGGGG
ACTGTGGGCGATGTGCGCTCTGCCCACGTGGAATTATCGATTCCGCGGTGAATTCTTCGAGACCTAGAAA
AACATGGAGCAATCACAAGTAGCAATACAGCAGCTACCAATGCTGATTGTGCCTGGCTAGAAGCACAAGA
GGAGGAGGAGGTGGGTTTTCCAGTCACACCTCAGGTACCTTTAAGACCAATGACTTACAAGGCAGCTGTA
GATCTTAGCCACTTTTTAAAAGAAAAGGGGGGACTGGAAGGGCTAATTCACTCCCAACGAAGACAAGATA
TCCTTGATCTGTGGATCTACCACACACAAGGCTACTTCCCTGATTGGCAGAACTACACACCAGGGCCAGG
GATCAGATATCCACTGACCTTTGGATGGTGCTACAAGCTAGTACCAGTTGAGCAAGAGAAGGTAGAAGAA
GCCAATGAAGGAGAGAACACCCGCTTGTTACACCCTGTGAGCCTGCATGGGATGGATGACCCGGAGAGAG
AAGTATTAGAGTGGAGGTTTGACAGCCGCCTAGCATTTCATCACATGGCCCGAGAGCTGCATCCGGACTG
TACTGGGTCTCTCTGGTTAGACCAGATCTGAGCCTGGGAGCTCTCTGGCTAACTAGGGAACCCACTGCTT
AAGCCTCAATAAAGCTTGCCTTGAGTGCTTCAAGTAGTGTGTGCCCGTCTGTTGTGTGACTCTGGTAACT
AGAGATCCCTCAGACCCTTTTAGTCAGTGTGGAAAATCTCTAGCAGGGCCCGTTTAAACCCGCTGATCAG
CCTCGACTGTGCCTTCTAGTTGCCAGCCATCTGTTGTTTGCCCCTCCCCCGTGCCTTCCTTGACCCTGGA
AGGTGCCACTCCCACTGTCCTTTCCTAATAAAATGAGGAAATTGCATCGCATTGTCTGAGTAGGTGTCAT
TCTATTCTGGGGGGTGGGGTGGGGCAGGACAGCAAGGGGGAGGATTGGGAAGACAATAGCAGGCATGCTG
GGGATGCGGTGGGCTCTATGGCTTCTGAGGCGGAAAGAACCAGCTGGGGCTCTAGGGGGTATCCCC
[124 nt withheld, positions 10777-10900]
C
[91 nt withheld, positions 10902-10992]
A
[49 nt withheld, positions 10994-11042]
CCTTTGACGTTGGAGTCCACGTTCTTT
[37 nt withheld, positions 11070-11106]
ACCCTATCTCGGTCTATTCTTTTGATTTATAAGGGATTTTGCCGATTTCGGCCTATTGGTTAAAAAATGA
GCTGATTTAACAAAAATTTAACGCGAATTAATTCTGTGGAATGTGTGTCAGTTAGGGTGTGGAAAGTCCC
CAGGCTCCCCAGCAGGCAGAAGTATGCAAAGCATGCATCTCAATTAGTCAGCAACCAGGTGTGGAAAGTC
CCCAGGCTCCCCAGCAGGCAGAAGTATGCAAAGCATGCATCTCAATTAGTCAGCAACCATAGTCCCGCCC
CTAACTCCGCCCATCCCGCCCCTAACTCCGCCCAGTTCCGCCCATTCTCCGCCCCATGGCTGACTAATTT
TTTTTATTTATGCAGAGGCCGAGGCCGCCTCTGCCTCTGAGCTATTCCAGAAGTAGTGAGGAGGCTTTTT
TGGAGGCCTAGGCTTTTGCAAAAAGCTCCCGGGAGCTTGTATATCCATTTTCGGATCTGATCAGCACGTG
TTGACAATTAATCATCGGCATAGTATATCGGCATAGTATAATACGACAAGGTGAGGAACTAAACCATGGC
CAAGTTGACCAGTGCCGTTCCGGTGCTCACCGCGCGCGACGTCGCCGGAGCGGTCGAGTTCTGGACCGAC
CGGCTCGGGTTCTCCCGGGACTTCGTGGAGGACGACTTCGCCGGTGTGGTCCGGGACGACGTGACCCTGT
TCATCAGCGCGGTCCAGGACCAGGTGGTGCCGGACAACACCCTGGCCTGGGTGTGGGTGCGCGGCCTGGA
CGAGCTGTACGCCGAGTGGTCGGAGGTCGTGTCCACGAACTTCCGGGACGCCTCCGGGCCGGCCATGACC
GAGATCGGCGAGCAGCCGTGGGGGCGGGAGTTCGCCCTGCGCGACCCGGCCGGCAACTGCGTGCACTTCG
TGGCCGAGGAGCAGGACTGACACGTGCTACGAGATTTCGATTCCACCGCCGCCTTCTATGAAAGGTTGGG
CTTCGGAATCGTTTTCCGGGACGCCGGCTGGATGATCCTCCAGCGCGGGGATCTCATGCTGGAGTTCTTC
GCCCACCCCAACTTGTTTATTGCAGCTTATAATGGTTACAAATAAAGCAATAGCATCACAAATTTCACAA
ATAAAGCATTTTTTTCACTGCATTCTAGTTGTGGTTTGTCCAAACTCATCAATGTATCTTATCATGTCTG
TATACCGTCGACCTCTAGCTAGAGCTTGGCGTAATCATGGTCATAGCTGTTTCCTGTGTGAAATTGTTAT
CCGCTCACAATTCCACACAACATACGAGCCGGAAGCATAAAGTGTAAAGCCTGGGGTGCCTAATGAGTGA
GCTAACTCACATTAATTGCGTTGCGCTCACTGCCCGCTTTCCAGTCGGGAAACCTGTCGTGCCAGCTGCA
TTAATGAATCGGCCAACGCGCGGGGAGAGGCGGTTTGCGTATTGGGCGCTCTTCCGCTTCCTCGCTCACT
GACTCGCTGCGCTCGGTCGTTCGGCTGCGGCGAGCGGTATCAGCTCACTCAAAGGCGGTAATACGGTTAT
CCACAGAATCAGGGGATAACGCAGGAAAGAACATGTGAGCAAAAGGCCAGCAAAAGGCCAGGAACCGTAA
AAAGGCCGCGTTGCTGGCGTTTTTCCATAGGCTCCGCCCCCCTGACGAGCATCACAAAAATCGACGCTCA
AGTCAGAGGTGGCGAAACCCGACAGGACTATAAAGATACCAGGCGTTTCCCCCTGGAAGCTCCCTCGTGC
GCTCTCCTGTTCCGACCCTGCCGCTTACCGGATACCTGTCCGCCTTTCTCCCTTCGGGAAGCGTGGCGCT
TTCTCATAGCTCACGCTGTAGGTATCTCAGTTCGGTGTAGGTCGTTCGCTCCAAGCTGGGCTGTGTGCAC
GAACCCCCCGTTCAGCCCGACCGCTGCGCCTTATCCGGTAACTATCGTCTTGAGTCCAACCCGGTAAGAC
ACGACTTATCGCCACTGGCAGCAGCCACTGGTAACAGGATTAGCAGAGCGAGGTATGTAGGCGGTGCTAC
AGAGTTCTTGAAGTGGTGGCCTAACTACGGCTACACTAGAAGAACAGTATTTGGTATCTGCGCTCTGCTG
AAGCCAGTTACCTTCGGAAAAAGAGTTGGTAGCTCTTGATCCGGCAAACAAACCACCGCTGGTAGCGGTG
GTTTTTTTGTTTGCAAGCAGCAGATTACGCGCAGAAAAAAAGGATCTCAAGAAGATCCTTTGATCTTTTC
TACGGGGTCTGACGCTCAGTGGAACGAAAACTCACGTTAAGGGATTTTGGTCATGAGATTATCAAAAAGG
ATCTTCACCTAGATCCTTTTAAATTAAAAATGAAGTTTTAAATCAATCTAAAGTATATATGAGTAAACTT
GGTCTGACAGTTACCAATGCTTAATCAGTGAGGCACCTATCTCAGCGATCTGTCTATTTCGTTCATCCAT
AGTTGCCTGACTCCCCGTCGTGTAGATAACTACGATACGGGAGGGCTTACCATCTGGCCCCAGTGCTGCA
ATGATACCGCGAGACCCACGCTCACCGGCTCCAGATTTATCAGCAATAAACCAGCCAGCCGGAAGGGCCG
AGCGCAGAAGTGGTCCTGCAACTTTATCCGCCTCCATCCAGTCTATTAATTGTTGCCGGGAAGCTAGAGT
AAGTAGTTCGCCAGTTAATAGTTTGCGCAACGTTGTTGCCATTGCTACAGGCATCGTGGTGTCACGCTCG
TCGTTTGGTATGGCTTCATTCAGCTCCGGTTCCCAACGATCAAGGCGAGTTACATGATCCCCCATGTTGT
GCAAAAAAGCGGTTAGCTCCTTCGGTCCTCCGATCGTTGTCAGAAGTAAGTTGGCCGCAGTGTTATCACT
CATGGTTATGGCAGCACTGCATAATTCTCTTACTGTCATGCCATCCGTAAGATGCTTTTCTGTGACTGGT
GAGTACTCAACCAAGTCATTCTGAGAATAGTGTATGCGGCGACCGAGTTGCTCTTGCCCGGCGTCAATAC
GGGATAATACCGCGCCACATAGCAGAACTTTAAAAGTGCTCATCATTGGAAAACGTTCTTCGGGGCGAAA
ACTCTCAAGGATCTTACCGCTGTTGAGATCCAGTTCGATGTAACCCACTCGTGCACCCAACTGATCTTCA
GCATCTTTTACTTTCACCAGCGTTTCTGGGTGAGCAAAAACAGGAAGGCAAAATGCCGCAAAAAAGGGAA
TAAGGGCGACACGGAAATGTTGAATACTCATACTCTTCCTTTTTCAATATTATTGAAGCATTTATCAGGG
TTATTGTCTCATGAGCGGATACATATTTGAATGTATTTAGAAAAATAAACAAATAGGGGTTCCGCGCACA
TTTCCCCGAAAAGTGCCACCTGACGTC
Features (pLannotate 1.2.2; 37 found; start..end, strand, type, name):
     28..80      -  misc_feature   bom (fragment): basis of mobility region from pBR322
    235..614     +  enhancer       CMV enhancer: human cytomegalovirus immediate early enhancer
    615..814     +  promoter       CMV promoter: human cytomegalovirus (CMV) immediate early promoter
    832..1012    +  LTR            5' LTR (truncated): truncated 5' long terminal repeat (LTR) from HIV-1
   1059..1184    +  misc_feature   HIV-1 Ψ: packaging signal of human immunodeficiency virus type 1
   1168..1531    +  CDS            HIV-1 gag (fragment): gag protein from human immunodeficiency virus 1; gag
   1677..1910    +  misc_feature   RRE: The Rev response element (RRE) of HIV-1 allows for Rev-dependent mRNA export from the nucleus to the cytoplasm.
   2287..2387    +  CDS            Rev (fragment): human immunodeficiency virus 1 (HIV-1) Rev protein; rev; enhances nuclear export of unspliced and incompletely spliced viral mRNAs
   2605..2652    -  polyA_signal   HSV TK poly(A) signal: herpes simplex virus thymidine kinase polyadenylation signal (Cole and Stacy, 1985)
   2666..3254    -  misc_feature   WPRE: woodchuck hepatitis virus posttranscriptional regulatory element
   3276..3500    -  CDS            E: VEMP_SARS2 - Experimental evidence at protein level: Swiss-Prot protein existence level 1. Plays a central role in virus morphogenesis and assembly. Acts as a viroporin and self-assembles in host membranes forming pentameric protein-lipid pores that allow ion transport. Also plays a role in the induction of apoptosis (By similarity). Regulates the localization of S protein at cis-Golgi, the place of virus budding (PubMed:33229438). May act by slowing down the cell secretory pathway (PubMed:33229438). May interfere with tight-junction stability by interacting with host MPP5. This would result i
   3538..4000    -  misc_feature   IRES: internal ribosome entry site (IRES) of the encephalomyocarditis virus (EMCV)
   4123..4788    -  CDS            VME1_SARS2: Experimental evidence at protein level: Swiss-Prot protein existence level 1. Component of the viral envelope that plays a central role in virus morphogenesis and assembly via its interactions with other viral proteins (By similarity). Regulates the localization of S protein at cis-Golgi, the place of virus budding (PubMed:33229438). May act by binding cytoplasmic c-terminus of S (PubMed:33229438). From Severe acute respiratory syndrome coronavirus 2 (2019-nCoV) (SARS-CoV-2).
   4855..6108    -  CDS            N: NCAP_SARS2 - Experimental evidence at protein level: Swiss-Prot protein existence level 1. Packages the positive strand viral genome RNA into a helical ribonucleocapsid (RNP) and plays a fundamental role during virion assembly through its interactions with the viral genome and membrane protein M. Plays an important role in enhancing the efficiency of subgenomic viral RNA transcription as well as viral replication (By similarity). May modulate transforming growth factor-beta signaling by binding host smad3 (By similarity). From Severe acute respiratory syndrome coronavirus 2 (2019-nCoV) (SARS-C
   6145..6348    -  promoter       CMV promoter: human cytomegalovirus (CMV) immediate early promoter
   6349..6652    -  enhancer       CMV enhancer: human cytomegalovirus immediate early enhancer
   7584..7632    -  polyA_signal   poly(A) signal: synthetic polyadenylation signal
   7666..8724    -  CDS            rep (fragment): R1AB_CVPFS - Protein inferred from homology: Swiss-Prot protein existence level 3. NendoU is a Mn(2+)-dependent, uridylate-specific enzyme, which leaves 2'-3'-cyclic phosphates 5' to the cleaved bond. From Porcine transmissible gastroenteritis coronavirus (strain FS772/70) (TGEV).
   8815..9531    -  CDS            EGFP: EGFP is a basic (constitutively fluorescent) green fluorescent protein published in 1996, derived from Aequorea victoria. It is reported to be a rapidly-maturing weak dimer with moderate acid sensitivity.
   9544..9755    -  promoter       EF-1α core promoter: core promoter for human elongation factor EF-1α
   9788..10288   +  CDS            nef (fragment): NEF_HV1LA - Experimental evidence at protein level: Swiss-Prot protein existence level 1. Extracellular Nef protein targets CD4(+) T-lymphocytes for apoptosis by interacting with CXCR4 surface receptors. From Human immunodeficiency virus type 1 group M subtype B (isolate Lai) (HIV-1).
  10295..10475   +  LTR            5' LTR (truncated): truncated 5' long terminal repeat (LTR) from HIV-1
  10507..10731   +  polyA_signal   bGH poly(A) signal: bovine growth hormone polyadenylation signal
  10735..10756   +  promoter       SV40 promoter (fragment): SV40 enhancer and early promoter
  10777..11205   +  rep_origin     f1 ori (sequence partly withheld): f1 bacteriophage origin of replication; arrow indicates direction of (+) strand synthesis
  11219..11548   +  promoter       SV40 promoter: SV40 enhancer and early promoter
  11596..11643   +  promoter       EM7 promoter: synthetic bacterial promoter&nbsp
  11662..12036   +  CDS            BleoR: antibiotic-binding protein; Sh ble from Streptoalloteichus hindustanus; confers resistance to bleomycin, phleomycin, and Zeocin™
  12046..12171   +  CDS            ble (fragment): BLE_KLEPN - Experimental evidence at protein level: Swiss-Prot protein existence level 1. Binding protein with a strong affinity to the bleomycin family of antibiotics. Binds to CL990; an antimitotic-antibiotic compound. From Klebsiella pneumoniae.
  12166..12287   +  polyA_signal   SV40 poly(A) signal: SV40 polyadenylation signal
  12358..12380   -  protein_bind   lac operator (fragment): The lac repressor binds to the lac operator to inhibit transcription in E. coli. This inhibition can be relieved by adding lactose or isopropyl-β-D-thiogalactopyranoside (IPTG). lac repressor encoded by lacI
  12384..12414   -  promoter       lac promoter: promoter for the E. coli lac operon
  12429..12450   -  protein_bind   CAP binding site: CAP binding activates transcription in the presence of cAMP. E. coli catabolite activator protein
  12463..12555   -  CDS            lacI (fragment): lac repressor; lacI; The lac repressor binds to the lac operator to inhibit transcription in E. coli. This inhibition can be relieved by adding lactose or isopropyl-β-D-thiogalactopyranoside (IPTG).
  12738..13326   -  rep_origin     ori: high-copy-number ColE1/pMB1/pBR322/pUC origin of replication
  13497..14357   -  CDS            AmpR: β-lactamase; bla; confers resistance to ampicillin, carbenicillin, and related antibiotics
  14358..14462   -  promoter       AmpR promoter: bla
