[The description below was written by a language model from this plasmid's Addgene catalogue record and pLannotate feature annotations shown in this document.]
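Description:
LVDP 2P.2.EGFP is a 14.5 kb dual-promoter plasmid built on the pCSC-G lentiviral backbone and intended for producing SARS-CoV-2 virus-like particles (VLPs) in mammalian cells as one half of a "2-plasmid" system. It is maintained in E. coli through a high-copy ColE1/pUC-type origin with ampicillin resistance. An f1 origin is also present, along with an SV40/EM7-driven BleoR cassette that could provide Zeocin selection. The lentiviral framework is a CMV enhancer/promoter-fused truncated 5' LTR, the HIV-1 Ψ packaging signal with a gag fragment, the RRE, and a downstream truncated LTR followed by a bGH polyadenylation signal.

Two expression cassettes lie between the LTRs, both in reverse orientation relative to the viral transcript. In the first, a CMV enhancer/promoter drives a polycistronic SARS-CoV-2 structural gene unit. Nucleocapsid (N, carrying the R203M substitution according to the record) is joined by a T2A self-cleaving peptide to membrane protein (M), and an EMCV IRES then allows separate translation of envelope protein (E). This unit ends with a WPRE and an HSV TK poly(A) signal. In the second cassette, an EF-1α core promoter drives EGFP, followed by a roughly 1 kb segment that the annotation software matched by homology to a coronavirus replicase fragment, then a synthetic poly(A) signal. Part of the plasmid derives from a GFP-PS9 construct, so this segment is presumably the coronaviral packaging sequence that directs the EGFP mRNA into assembling particles, although the record does not say so explicitly.

Spike is not encoded here and would presumably come from the partner plasmid. VLPs carrying EGFP mRNA can then report spike-mediated entry into target cells by fluorescence.
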