Addgene plasmid #231905: LVDP 2P.2.EGFP
Purpose: For the production of SARS-CoV-2 virus-like particles (VLPs) in the '2-plasmid' system and packaging EGFP mRNA into the VLPs
Depositing lab: Sriram Neelamegham. Depositing organization: University at Buffalo (SUNY Buffalo). Publication: Conserved role of spike S2 domain N-glycosylation across betacoronaviruses. Yang Q, Kelkar A, Manicassamy B, Neelamegham S. Npj Viruses. 2025 Jan 25;3(1):4. doi: 10.1038/s44298-024-00085-7. PubMed 40295734.
Backbone
  Vector backbone: pCSC-G
  Vector type: Lentiviral
Growth in bacteria
  Bacterial resistance: Ampicillin, 100 μg/mL
  Growth temperature: 37°C
  Growth strain: NEB Stable
  Copy number: High Copy
Gene/Insert
  Gene/Insert name: nucleocapsid protein-T2A-membrane protein-IRES-envelope protein (alt name: N-T2A-M-IRES-E)
  Species: SARS-CoV-2
  Mutation: R203M in N protein
  Entrez Gene: N (a.k.a. GU280_gp10); E (a.k.a. GU280_gp04); M (a.k.a. GU280_gp05)
  Promoter: CMV, EF-1a
  Cloning method: Other
Resource information
  A portion of this plasmid was derived from a plasmid made by: Jennifer Doudna, Plasmid GFP-PS9 (Addgene # 177944)
Terms and licenses: Academic/Nonprofit Terms; Industry Terms: Not Available to Industry
How to cite: LVDP 2P.2.EGFP was a gift from Sriram Neelamegham (Addgene plasmid # 231905 ; http://n2t.net/addgene:231905 ; RRID:Addgene_231905)
